Addgene plasmid #215648: PAS_HeSAHS4
Purpose: Expresses SUMO-tagged HeSAHS4 protein from tardigrade H. exemplaris in E. coli
Depositing lab: Pamela Silver. Depositing organization: Harvard Medical School.
Backbone
  Vector backbone: pCDB179
  Backbone manufacturer: Twist bioscience (shared by Chris Bahl Group)
  Backbone size w/o insert (bp): 5548
  Total vector size (bp): 6019
  Vector type: Bacterial Expression
Growth in bacteria
  Bacterial resistance: Kanamycin, 50 μg/mL
  Growth temperature: 37°C
  Growth strain: DH5alpha
  Copy number: Unknown
Gene/Insert
  Gene/Insert name: SAHS4 (alt name: Secretory-abundant heat soluble protein 4)
  Species: Hypsibius exemplaris (Freshwater tardigrade)
  Insert size (bp): 471
  Tag / fusion protein: SUMO (N terminal on backbone)
Resource information
  A portion of this plasmid was derived from a plasmid made by: Backbone sequence was donated by Chris Bahl's group. Synthesis with insert was done by Twist Biosciences.
Terms and licenses: Academic/Nonprofit Terms; Industry Terms: Not Available to Industry
How to cite: PAS_HeSAHS4 was a gift from Pamela Silver (Addgene plasmid # 215648 ; http://n2t.net/addgene:215648 ; RRID:Addgene_215648)
