[The description below was written by a language model from this plasmid's Addgene catalogue record and pLannotate feature annotations shown in this document.]
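Description:
PAS_HeSAHS4 is a 6,019 bp bacterial expression plasmid built on the pCDB179 backbone, a pET-style vector, for producing a SUMO-tagged tardigrade protein in E. coli. It carries a ColE1/pMB1-type origin together with the rop gene and the bom mobility region from pBR322. The catalogue lists copy number as unknown, although rop normally moderates it. An f1 phage origin is also present. Selection is by kanamycin through an aph(3')-Ia KanR gene. Short tetracycline-resistance fragments and a predicted E. coli open reading frame appear to be non-functional remnants of the pBR322 lineage.

The expression cassette spans the numbering origin of the circular sequence. A T7 promoter with an adjacent lac operator and the strong T7 gene 10 ribosome binding site drive a reading frame that begins with a 9xHis affinity tag, continues into yeast SMT3 (SUMO), and runs on into the 471 bp insert encoding secretory-abundant heat soluble protein 4 (SAHS4) from Hypsibius exemplaris. The annotation tool labelled this insert by similarity to a related SAHS family member. A T7 terminator follows, and a short fragment annotated as a T7 gene 10B-derived solubility tag lies between the insert and the terminator; the record does not show whether it is translated. A backbone lacI gene with its own promoter supplies lac repressor, so expression is kept off until induction with IPTG in a host that provides T7 RNA polymerase.

The His tag allows metal-affinity purification, and the SUMO moiety typically aids solubility and can be removed with a SUMO-specific protease. The construct is suited to recombinant production of HeSAHS4 for biochemical study, though the record states no more specific application.
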