Features (pLannotate 1.2.2; 20 found; start..end, strand, type, name):
      1..441     +  CDS            SAHS 33020 (fragment): SAHS1_HYPDU - Also known as SAHS-d From Hypsibius dujardini (Water bear) (Macrobiotus dujardini).
    483..532     +  CDS            SET1 (fragment): solubility-enhancement tag derived from T7 phage gene 10B
    540..587     +  terminator     T7 terminator: transcription terminator for bacteriophage T7 RNA polymerase
    624..1052    +  rep_origin     f1 ori (sequence partly withheld): f1 bacteriophage origin of replication; arrow indicates direction of (+) strand synthesis
   1105..1162    +  promoter       AmpR promoter (fragment): bla
   1171..1986    -  CDS            KanR: aminoglycoside phosphotransferase; aph(3')-Ia; confers resistance to kanamycin in bacteria or G418 (Geneticin®) in eukaryotes
   2108..2696    +  rep_origin     ori: high-copy-number ColE1/pMB1/pBR322/pUC origin of replication
   2882..3021    -  misc_feature   bom: basis of mobility region from pBR322
   3123..3314    -  CDS            rop: Rop protein, which maintains plasmids at low copy number; rop
   3331..3711    +  CDS            YPB1_ECOLX: Protein predicted: Swiss-Prot protein existence level 4. From Escherichia coli.
   3783..4074    -  CDS            TcR (fragment): tetracycline efflux protein; tet; confers resistance to tetracycline
   4089..4110    -  protein_bind   CAP binding site: CAP binding activates transcription in the presence of cAMP. E. coli catabolite activator protein
   4123..5205    -  CDS            lacI: lac repressor; lacI; The lac repressor binds to the lac operator to inhibit transcription in E. coli. This inhibition can be relieved by adding lactose or isopropyl-β-D-thiogalactopyranoside (IPTG).
   5206..5283    -  promoter       lacI promoter: lacI
   5291..5570    -  CDS            TcR (fragment): tetracycline efflux protein; tet; confers resistance to tetracycline
   5596..5614    +  promoter       T7 promoter: promoter for bacteriophage T7 RNA polymerase
   5619..5635    +  protein_bind   lac operator: The lac repressor binds to the lac operator to inhibit transcription in E. coli. This inhibition can be relieved by adding lactose or isopropyl-β-D-thiogalactopyranoside (IPTG). lac repressor encoded by lacI
   5654..5676    +  RBS            RBS: efficient ribosome binding site from bacteriophage T7 gene 10 (Olins and Rangwala, 1989)
   5690..5716    +  CDS            9xHis: 9xHis affinity tag
   5726..6019    +  CDS            SMT3: SMT3_YEAST - Experimental evidence at protein level: Swiss-Prot protein existence level 1. Not known; suppressor of MIF2 mutations. From Saccharomyces cerevisiae (strain ATCC 204508 / S288c) (Baker's yeast).
>Addgene plasmid #215648 | PAS_HeSAHS4 | addgene full sequence | sequence record 426093 | Addgene NGS Result
ACCGGCGACGCGCCGAAGGAGTGGAGTGGAAAACCTTGGCTTGGTAAATTTGTAGCAGAGGTAACAGACA
AAAGCGAAAATTGGGAAGCTTTTGTTGATGCCTTGGGCTTACCGGAGCAGTTTGGACGGGCACCTGTTAA
GACCATCCAGAAAATTTATAAGCAGGGTGATCATTATCATCATATATTTGCATTGCCGGATAAAAACTTC
GAAAAAGATATAGAGTTCACGCTGGGTCAGGAAGTCGAGATTAAACAGGGTGAACACATCGCAAAAACAA
AGTACAGTGAGGACGGTGAAAAGTTAGTCGCAGATGTCTCCATTCCTACCAAAGGCAAGACAATCCGTTC
AGAGTATGAAGTACAGGGAGATCAGCTCATAAAAACCTATAAGACCGGTGATATAGTCGCAAAAAAATGG
TTCAAAAAAGTAGCGAACCCGACTGAGGCTCCGGCACAAGCCGCATAATGATCGAGGATCCGGCTGCTAA
CAAAGCCCGAAAGGAAGCTGAGTTGGCTGCTGCCACCGCTGAGCAATAACTAGCATAACCCCTTGGGGCC
TCTAAACGGGTCTTGAGGGGTTTTTTGCTGAAAGGAGGAACTATATCCGGATTGGCGAATGGG
[124 nt withheld, positions 624-747]
C
[91 nt withheld, positions 749-839]
A
[49 nt withheld, positions 841-889]
CCTTTGACGTTGGAGTCCACGTTCTTT
[37 nt withheld, positions 917-953]
ACCCTATCTCGGTCTATTCTTTTGATTTATAAGGGATTTTGCCGATTTCGGCCTATTGGTTAAAAAATGA
GCTGATTTAACAAAAATTTAACGCGAATTTTAACAAAATATTAACGCTTACAATTTAGGTGGCACTTTTC
GGGGAAATGTGCGCGGAACCCCTATTTGTTTATTTTTCTAAATACATTCAAATATGTATCCGCTCATGAA
TTAATTCTTAGAAAAACTCATCGAGCATCAAATGAAACTGCAATTTATTCATATCAGGATTATCAATACC
ATATTTTTGAAAAAGCCGTTTCTGTAATGAAGGAGAAAACTCACCGAGGCAGTTCCATAGGATGGCAAGA
TCCTGGTATCGGTCTGCGATTCCGACTCGTCCAACATCAATACAACCTATTAATTTCCCCTCGTCAAAAA
TAAGGTTATCAAGTGAGAAATCACCATGAGTGACGACTGAATCCGGTGAGAATGGCAAAAGTTTATGCAT
TTCTTTCCAGACTTGTTCAACAGGCCAGCCATTACGCTCGTCATCAAAATCACTCGCATCAACCAAACCG
TTATTCATTCGTGATTGCGCCTGAGCGAGACGAAATACGCGATCGCTGTTAAAAGGACAATTACAAACAG
GAATCGAATGCAACCGGCGCAGGAACACTGCCAGCGCATCAACAATATTTTCACCTGAATCAGGATATTC
TTCTAATACCTGGAATGCTGTTTTCCCGGGGATCGCAGTGGTGAGTAACCATGCATCATCAGGAGTACGG
ATAAAATGCTTGATGGTCGGAAGAGGCATAAATTCCGTCAGCCAGTTTAGTCTGACCATCTCATCTGTAA
CATCATTGGCAACGCTACCTTTGCCATGTTTCAGAAACAACTCTGGCGCATCGGGCTTCCCATACAATCG
ATAGATTGTCGCACCTGATTGCCCGACATTATCGCGAGCCCATTTATACCCATATAAATCAGCATCCATG
TTGGAATTTAATCGCGGCCTAGAGCAAGACGTTTCCCGTTGAATATGGCTCATAACACCCCTTGTATTAC
TGTTTATGTAAGCAGACAGTTTTATTGTTCATGACCAAAATCCCTTAACGTGAGTTTTCGTTCCACTGAG
CGTCAGACCCCGTAGAAAAGATCAAAGGATCTTCTTGAGATCCTTTTTTTCTGCGCGTAATCTGCTGCTT
GCAAACAAAAAAACCACCGCTACCAGCGGTGGTTTGTTTGCCGGATCAAGAGCTACCAACTCTTTTTCCG
AAGGTAACTGGCTTCAGCAGAGCGCAGATACCAAATACTGTCCTTCTAGTGTAGCCGTAGTTAGGCCACC
ACTTCAAGAACTCTGTAGCACCGCCTACATACCTCGCTCTGCTAATCCTGTTACCAGTGGCTGCTGCCAG
TGGCGATAAGTCGTGTCTTACCGGGTTGGACTCAAGACGATAGTTACCGGATAAGGCGCAGCGGTCGGGC
TGAACGGGGGGTTCGTGCACACAGCCCAGCTTGGAGCGAACGACCTACACCGAACTGAGATACCTACAGC
GTGAGCTATGAGAAAGCGCCACGCTTCCCGAAGGGAGAAAGGCGGACAGGTATCCGGTAAGCGGCAGGGT
CGGAACAGGAGAGCGCACGAGGGAGCTTCCAGGGGGAAACGCCTGGTATCTTTATAGTCCTGTCGGGTTT
CGCCACCTCTGACTTGAGCGTCGATTTTTGTGATGCTCGTCAGGGGGGCGGAGCCTATGGAAAAACGCCA
GCAACGCGGCCTTTTTACGGTTCCTGGCCTTTTGCTGGCCTTTTGCTCACATGTTCTTTCCTGCGTTATC
CCCTGATTCTGTGGATAACCGTATTACCGCCTTTGAGTGAGCTGATACCGCTCGCCGCAGCCGAACGACC
GAGCGCAGCGAGTCAGTGAGCGAGGAAGCGGAAGAGCGCCTGATGCGGTATTTTCTCCTTACGCATCTGT
GCGGTATTTCACACCGCAATGGTGCACTCTCAGTACAATCTGCTCTGATGCCGCATAGTTAAGCCAGTAT
ACACTCCGCTATCGCTACGTGACTGGGTCATGGCTGCGCCCCGACACCCGCCAACACCCGCTGACGCGCC
CTGACGGGCTTGTCTGCTCCCGGCATCCGCTTACAGACAAGCTGTGACCGTCTCCGGGAGCTGCATGTGT
CAGAGGTTTTCACCGTCATCACCGAAACGCGCGAGGCAGCTGCGGTAAAGCTCATCAGCGTGGTCGTGAA
GCGATTCACAGATGTCTGCCTGTTCATCCGCGTCCAGCTCGTTGAGTTTCTCCAGAAGCGTTAATGTCTG
GCTTCTGATAAAGCGGGCCATGTTAAGGGCGGTTTTTTCCTGTTTGGTCACTGATGCCTCCGTGTAAGGG
GGATTTCTGTTCATGGGGGTAATGATACCGATGAAACGAGAGAGGATGCTCACGATACGGGTTACTGATG
ATGAACATGCCCGGTTACTGGAACGTTGTGAGGGTAAACAACTGGCGGTATGGATGCGGCGGGACCAGAG
AAAAATCACTCAGGGTCAATGCCAGCGCTTCGTTAATACAGATGTAGGTGTTCCACAGGGTAGCCAGCAG
CATCCTGCGATGCAGATCCGGAACATAATGGTGCAGGGCGCTGACTTCCGCGTTTCCAGACTTTACGAAA
CACGGAAACCGAAGACCATTCATGTTGTTGCTCAGGTCGCAGACGTTTTGCAGCAGCAGTCGCTTCACGT
TCGCTCGCGTATCGGTGATTCATTCTGCTAACCAGTAAGGCAACCCCGCCAGCCTAGCCGGGTCCTCAAC
GACAGGAGCACGATCATGCGCACCCGTGGGGCCGCCATGCCGGCGATAATGGCCTGCTTCTCGCCGAAAC
GTTTGGTGGCGGGACCAGTGACGAAGGCTTGAGCGAGGGCGTGCAAGATTCCGAATACCGCAAGCGACAG
GCCGATCATCGTCGCGCTCCAGCGAAAGCGGTCCTCGCCGAAAATGACCCAGAGCGCTGCCGGCACCTGT
CCTACGAGTTGCATGATAAAGAAGACAGTCATAAGTGCGGCGACGATAGTCATGCCCCGCGCCCACCGGA
AGGAGCTGACTGGGTTGAAGGCTCTCAAGGGCATCGGTCGAGATCCCGGTGCCTAATGAGTGAGCTAACT
TACATTAATTGCGTTGCGCTCACTGCCCGCTTTCCAGTCGGGAAACCTGTCGTGCCAGCTGCATTAATGA
ATCGGCCAACGCGCGGGGAGAGGCGGTTTGCGTATTGGGCGCCAGGGTGGTTTTTCTTTTCACCAGTGAG
ACGGGCAACAGCTGATTGCCCTTCACCGCCTGGCCCTGAGAGAGTTGCAGCAAGCGGTCCACGCTGGTTT
GCCCCAGCAGGCGAAAATCCTGTTTGATGGTGGTTAACGGCGGGATATAACATGAGCTGTCTTCGGTATC
GTCGTATCCCACTACCGAGATGTCCGCACCAACGCGCAGCCCGGACTCGGTAATGGCGCGCATTGCGCCC
AGCGCCATCTGATCGTTGGCAACCAGCATCGCAGTGGGAACGATGCCCTCATTCAGCATTTGCATGGTTT
GTTGAAAACCGGACATGGCACTCCAGTCGCCTTCCCGTTCCGCTATCGGCTGAATTTGATTGCGAGTGAG
ATATTTATGCCAGCCAGCCAGACGCAGACGCGCCGAGACAGAACTTAATGGGCCCGCTAACAGCGCGATT
TGCTGGTGACCCAATGCGACCAGATGCTCCACGCCCAGTCGCGTACCGTCTTCATGGGAGAAAATAATAC
TGTTGATGGGTGTCTGGTCAGAGACATCAAGAAATAACGCCGGAACATTAGTGCAGGCAGCTTCCACAGC
AATGGCATCCTGGTCATCCAGCGGATAGTTAATGATCAGCCCACTGACGCGTTGCGCGAGAAGATTGTGC
ACCGCCGCTTTACAGGCTTCGACGCCGCTTCGTTCTACCATCGACACCACCACGCTGGCACCCAGTTGAT
CGGCGCGAGATTTAATCGCCGCGACAATTTGCGACGGCGCGTGCAGGGCCAGACTGGAGGTGGCAACGCC
AATCAGCAACGACTGTTTGCCCGCCAGTTGTTGTGCCACGCGGTTGGGAATGTAATTCAGCTCCGCCATC
GCCGCTTCCACTTTTTCCCGCGTTTTCGCAGAAACGTGGCTGGCCTGGTTCACCACGCGGGAAACGGTCT
GATAAGAGACACCGGCATACTCTGCGACATCGTATAACGTTACTGGTTTCACATTCACCACCCTGAATTG
ACTCTCTTCCGGGCGCTATCATGCCATACCGCGAAAGGTTTTGCGCCATTCGATGGTGTCCGGGATCTCG
ACGCTCTCCCTTATGCGACTCCTGCATTAGGAAGCAGCCCAGTAGTAGGTTGAGGCCGTTGAGCACCGCC
GCCGCAAGGAATGGTGCATGCAAGGAGATGGCGCCCAACAGTCCCCCGGCCACGGGGCCTGCCACCATAC
CCACGCCGAAACAAGCGCTCATGAGCCCGAAGTGGCGAGCCCGATCTTCCCCATCGGTGATGTCGGCGAT
ATAGGCGCCAGCAACCGCACCTGTGGCGCCGGTGATGCCGGCCACGATGCGTCCGGCGTAGAGGATCGAG
ATCGATCTCGATCCCGCGAAATTAATACGACTCACTATAGGGAAATTGTGAGCGGATAACAATTCCCCTC
TAGAAATAATTTTGTTTAACTTTAAGAAGGAGATATACATATGGGTCACCACCACCACCACCACCACCAC
CACCACGGTAGCCTGCAAGATTCGGAAGTCAACCAAGAAGCAAAGCCGGAAGTCAAGCCGGAAGTGAAAC
CGGAAACCCATATTAACCTGAAAGTTAGTGACGGCAGCTCTGAAATTTTCTTTAAGATCAAAAAGACCAC
GCCGCTGCGTCGCCTGATGGAAGCGTTTGCCAAACGTCAGGGCAAGGAAATGGATAGCCTGCGTTTCCTG
TATGACGGTATTCGCATCCAGGCAGATCAAGCGCCGGAAGACCTGGACATGGAAGACAACGACATCATTG
AAGCCCACCGTGAACAGATTGGCGGC
